>Addgene plasmid #82696 | pCRE-iRFP670 | depositor full sequence | sequence record 161598 | pCRE-iRFP670 sequence 6703 bps
ATTTATGCAATCCTACTATGCAATGTATCCAGGTGGCACTTTTCGGGGAAATGTGCGCGGAACCCCTATT
TGTTTATTTTTCTAAATACATTCAAATATGTATCCGCTCATGAGACAATAACCCTGATAAATGCTTCAAT
AATATTGAAAAAGGAAGAGTATGAGTATTCAACATTTCCGTGTCGCCCTTATTCCCTTTTTTGCGGCATT
TTGCCTTCCTGTTTTTGCTCACCCAGAAACGCTGGTGAAAGTAAAAGATGCTGAAGATCAGTTGGGTGCA
CGAGTGGGTTACATCGAACTGGATCTCAACAGCGGTAAGATCCTTGAGAGTTTTCGCCCCGAAGAACGTT
TTCCAATGATGAGCACTTTTAAAGTTCTGCTATGTGGCGCGGTATTATCCCGTATTGACGCCGGGCAAGA
GCAACTCGGTCGCCGCATACACTATTCTCAGAATGACTTGGTTGAGTACTCACCAGTCACAGAAAAGCAT
CTTACGGATGGCATGACAGTAAGAGAATTATGCAGTGCTGCCATAACCATGAGTGATAACACTGCGGCCA
ACTTACTTCTGACAACGATCGGAGGACCGAAGGAGCTAACCGCTTTTTTGCACAACATGGGGGATCATGT
AACTCGCCTTGATCGTTGGGAACCGGAGCTGAATGAAGCCATACCAAACGACGAGCGTGACACCACGATG
CCTGTAGCAATGGCAACAACGTTGCGCAAACTATTAACTGGCGAACTACTTACTCTAGCTTCCCGGCAAC
AATTAATAGACTGGATGGAGGCGGATAAAGTTGCAGGACCACTTCTGCGCTCGGCCCTTCCGGCTGGCTG
GTTTATTGCTGATAAATCTGGAGCCGGTGAGCGTGGGTCTCGCGGTATCATTGCAGCACTGGGGCCAGAT
GGTAAGCCCTCCCGTATCGTAGTTATCTACACGACGGGGAGTCAGGCAACTATGGATGAACGAAATAGAC
AGATCGCTGAGATAGGTGCCTCACTGATTAAGCATTGGTAACTGTCAGACCAAGTTTACTCATATATACT
TTAGATTGATTTAAAACTTCATTTTTAATTTAAAAGGATCTAGGTGAAGATCCTTTTTGATAATCTCATG
ACCAAAATCCCTTAACGTGAGTTTTCGTTCCACTGAGCGTCAGACCCCGTAGAAAAGATCAAAGGATCTT
CTTGAGATCCTTTTTTTCTGCGCGTAATCTGCTGCTTGCAAACAAAAAAACCACCGCTACCAGCGGTGGT
TTGTTTGCCGGATCAAGAGCTACCAACTCTTTTTCCGAAGGTAACTGGCTTCAGCAGAGCGCAGATACCA
AATACTGTCCTTCTAGTGTAGCCGTAGTTAGGCCACCACTTCAAGAACTCTGTAGCACCGCCTACATACC
TCGCTCTGCTAATCCTGTTACCAGTGGCTGCTGCCAGTGGCGATAAGTCGTGTCTTACCGGGTTGGACTC
AAGACGATAGTTACCGGATAAGGCGCAGCGGTCGGGCTGAACGGGGGGTTCGTGCACACAGCCCAGCTTG
GAGCGAACGACCTACACCGAACTGAGATACCTACAGCGTGAGCTATGAGAAAGCGCCACGCTTCCCGAAG
GGAGAAAGGCGGACAGGTATCCGGTAAGCGGCAGGGTCGGAACAGGAGAGCGCACGAGGGAGCTTCCAGG
GGGAAACGCCTGGTATCTTTATAGTCCTGTCGGGTTTCGCCACCTCTGACTTGAGCGTCGATTTTTGTGA
TGCTCGTCAGGGGGGCGGAGCCTATGGAAAAACGCCAGCAACGCGGCCTTTTTACGGTTCCTGGCCTTTT
GCTGGCCTTTTGCTCACATGTTCTTTCCTGCGTTATCCCCTGATTCTGTGGATAACCGTATTACCGCCTT
TGAGTGAGCTGATACCGCTCGCCGCAGCCGAACGACCGAGCGCAGCGAGTCAGTGAGCGAGGAAGCGGAA
GAGCGCCCAATACGCAAACCGCCTCTCCCCGCGCGTTGGCCGATTCATTAATGCAGCTGGCACGACAGGT
TTCCCGACTGGAAAGCGGGCAGTGAGCGCAACGCAATTAATGTGAGTTAGCTCACTCATTAGGCACCCCA
GGCTTTACACTTTATGCTTCCGGCTCGTATGTTGTGTGGAATTGTGAGCGGATAACAATTTCACACAGGA
AACAGCTATGACCATGATTACGCCAAGCTCGAAATTAACCCTCACTAAAGGGAACAAAAGCTGGTACCGG
GCCCCCCCTCGAGGTCGACGGTATCGATAAGCTTGATATCGAATTCTACCGGGTAGGGGAGGCGCTTTTC
CCAAGGCAGTCTGGAGCATGCGCTTTAGCAGCCCCGCTGGGCACTTGGCGCTACACAAGTGGCCTCTGGC
CTCGCACACATTCCACATCCACCGGTAGGCGCCAACCGGCTCCGTTCTTTGGTGGCCCCTTCGCGCCACC
TTCTACTCCTCCCCTAGTCAGGAAGTTCCCCCCCGCCCCGCAGCTCGCGTCGTGCAGGACGTGACAAATG
GAAGTAGCACGTCTCACTAGTCTCGTGCAGATGGACAGCACCGCTGAGCAATGGAAGCGGGTAGGCCTTT
GGGGCAGCGGCCAATAGCAGCTTTGCTCCTTCGCTTTCTGGGCTCAGAGGCTGGGAAGGGGTGGGTCCGG
GGGCGGGCTCAGGGGCGGGCTCAGGGGCGGGGCGGGCGCCCGAAGGTCCTCCGGAGGCCCGGCATTCTGC
ACGCTTCAAAAGCGCACGTCTGCCGCGCTGTTCTCCTCTTCCTCATCTCCGGGCCTTTCGACCTGCAGCT
CGAGGTCGACCATGCCCAAGAAGAAGAGGAAGGTGTCCAATTTACTGACCGTACACCAAAATTTGCCTGC
ATTACCGGTCGATGCAACGAGTGATGAGGTTCGCAAGAACCTGATGGACATGTTCAGGGATCGCCAGGCG
TTTTCTGAGCATACCTGGAAAATGCTTCTGTCCGTTTGCCGGTCGTGGGCGGCATGGTGCAAGTTGAATA
ACCGGAAATGGTTTCCCGCAGAACCTGAAGATGTTCGCGATTATCTTCTATATCTTCAGGCGCGCGGTCT
GGCAGTAAAAACTATCCAGCAACATTTGGGCCAGCTAAACATGCTTCATCGTCGGTCCGGGCTGCCACGA
CCAAGTGACAGCAATGCTGTTTCACTGGTTATGCGGCGGATCCGAAAAGAAAACGTTGATGCCGGTGAAC
GTGCAAAACAGGCTCTAGCGTTCGAACGCACTGATTTCGACCAGGTTCGTTCACTCATGGAAAATAGCGA
TCGCTGCCAGGATATACGTAATCTGGCATTTCTGGGGATTGCTTATAACACCCTGTTACGTATAGCCGAA
ATTGCCAGGATCAGGGTTAAAGATATCTCACGTACTGACGGTGGGAGAATGTTAATCCATATTGGCAGAA
CGAAAACGCTGGTTAGCACCGCAGGTGTAGAGAAGGCACTTAGCCTGGGGGTAACTAAACTGGTCGAGCG
ATGGATTTCCGTCTCTGGTGTAGCTGATGATCCGAATAACTACCTGTTTTGCCGGGTCAGAAAAAATGGT
GTTGCCGCGCCATCTGCCACCAGCCAGCTATCAACTCGCGCCCTGGAAGGGATTTTTGAAGCAACTCATC
GATTGATTTACGGCGCTAAGGATGACTCTGGTCAGAGATACCTGGCCTGGTCTGGACACAGTGCCCGTGT
CGGAGCCGCGCGAGATATGGCCCGCGCTGGAGTTTCAATACCGGAGATCATGCAAGCTGGTGGCTGGACC
AATGTAAATATTGTCATGAACTATATCCGTAACCTGGATAGTGAAACAGGGGCAATGGTGCGCCTGCTGG
AAGATGGCGATTAGCCATTAACGCGTAAATGATTGCAGATCCACTAGTTCTAGAGCTCGCTGATCAGCCT
CGACTGTGCCTTCTAGTTGCCAGCCATCTGTTGTTTGCCCCTCCCCCGTGCCTTCCTTGACCCTGGAAGG
TGCCACTCCCACTGTCCTTTCCTAATAAAATGAGGAAATTGCATCGCATTGTCTGAGTAGGTGTCATTCT
ATTCTGGGGGGTGGGGTGGGGCAGGACAGCAAGGGGGAGGATTGGGAAGACAATAGCAGGCATGCTGGGG
ATGCGGTGGGCTCTATGGCTTCTGAGGAAAGAACCAGCTGGGGCTCGAGATCCACTAGTTCTAGCCTCGA
GGCTAGAGCGTACCGGGCCCCCCCTCGAGGTCGACGGTATCGATAAGCTTGATATCGAATTCTACCGGGT
AGGGGAGGCGCTTTTCCCAAGGCAGTCTGGAGCATGCGCTTTAGCAGCCCCGCTGGCACTTGGCGCTACA
CAAGTGGCCTCTGGCCTCGCACACATTCCACATCCACCGGTAGCGCCAACCGGCTCCGTTCTTTGGTGGC
CCCTTCGCGCCACTTCTACTCCTCCCCTAGTCAGGAAGTTTCCCCCAGCAAGCTCGCGTCGTGCAGGACG
TGACAAATGGAAGTAGCACGTCTCACTAGTCTCGTGCAGATGGACAGCACCGCTGAGCAATGGAAGCGGG
TAGGCCTTTGGGGCAGCGGCCAATAGCAGCTTTGTTCCTTCGCTTTCTGGGCTCAGAGGCTGGGAAGGGG
TGGGTCCGGGGGCGGGCTCAGGGGCGGGCTCAGGGGCGGGCGGGCGCCCGAAGGTCCTCCCGAGGCCCGG
CATTCTGCACGCTTCAAAAGCGCACGTCTGCCGCGCTGTTCTCCTCTTCCTCATCTCCGGGCCTTTCGAC
CTGCAGATCCACCGGTCGCCACCATGGCGCGTAAGGTCGATCTCACCTCCTGCGATCGCGAGCCGATCCA
CATCCCCGGCAGCATTCAGCCGTGCGGCTGCCTGCTAGCCTGCGACGCGCAGGCGGTGCGGATCACGCGC
ATTACGGAAAATGCCGGCGCGTTCTTTGGACGCGAAACTCCGCGGGTCGGTGAGCTACTCGCCGATTACT
TCGGCGAGACCGAAGCCCATGCGCTGCGCAACGCACTGGCGCAGTCCTCCGATCCAAAGCGACCGGCGCT
GATCTTCGGTTGGCGCGACGGCCTGACCGGCCGCACCTTCGACATCTCACTGCATCGCCATGACGGTACA
TCGATCATCGAGTTCGAGCCTGCGGCGGCCGAACAGGCCGACAATCCGCTGCGGCTGACGCGGCAGATCA
TCGCGCGCACCAAAGAACTGAAGTCGCTCGAAGAGATGGCCGCACGGGTGCCGCGCTATCTGCAGGCGAT
GCTCGGCTATCACCGCGTGATGTTGTACCGCTTCGCGGACGACGGCTCCGGGATGGTGATCGGCGAGGCG
AAGCGCAGCGACCTCGAGAGCTTTCTCGGTCAGCACTTTCCGGCGTCGCTGGTCCCGCAGCAGGCGCGGC
TACTGTACTTGAAGAACGCGATCCGCGTGGTCTCGGATTCGCGCGGCATCAGCAGCCGGATCGTGCCCGA
GCACGACGCCTCCGGCGCCGCGCTCGATCTGTCGTTCGCGCACCTGCGCAGCATCTCGCCCTGCCATCTC
GAATTTCTGCGGAACATGGGCGTCAGCGCCTCGATGTCGCTGTCGATCATCATTGACGGCACGCTATGGG
GATTGATCATCTGTCATCATTACGAGCCGCGTGCCGTGCCGATGGCGCAGCGCGTCGCGGCCGAAATGTT
CGCCGACTTCTTATCGCTGCACTTCACCGCCGCCCACCACCAACGCTAAGCGGCCCTAGAGCTCGCTGAT
CAGCCTCGACTGTGCCTTCTAGTTGCCAGCCATCTGTTGTTTGCCCCTCCCCCGTGCCTTCCTTGACCCT
GGAAGGTGCCACTCCCACTGTCCTTTCCTAATAAAATGAGGAAATTGCATCGCATTGTCTGAGTAGGTGT
CATTCTATTCTGGGGGGTGGGGTGGGGCAGGACAGCAAGGGGGAGGATTGGGAAGACAATAGCAGGCATG
CTGGGGATGCGGTGGGCTCTATGGCTTCTGAGGAAAGAACCAGCTGGGGCTCGAGATCCACTAGTTCTAG
CCTCGAGGCTAGAGCGGCCGCCACCGCGGTGGAGCTCCAATTCGCCCTATAGTGAGTCGTATTACGCGCG
CTCACTGGCCGTCGTTTTACAACGTCGTGACTGGGAAAACCCTGGCGTTACCCAACTTAATCGCCTTGCA
GCACATCCCCCTTTCGCCAGCTGGCGTAATAGCGAAGAGGCCCGCACCGATCGCCCTTCCCAACAGTTGC
GCAGCCTGAATGGCGAATGGG
[124 nt withheld, positions 6252-6375]
C
[91 nt withheld, positions 6377-6467]
A
[49 nt withheld, positions 6469-6517]
CCTTTGACGTTGGAGTCCACGTTCTTT
[37 nt withheld, positions 6545-6581]
ACCCTATCTCGGTCTATTCTTTTGATTTATAAGGGATTTTGCCGATTTCGGCCTATTGGTTAAAAAATGA
GCTGATTTAACAAAAATTTAACGCGAATTTTAACAAAATATTAACGCTTACA
Features (pLannotate 1.2.2; 21 found; start..end, strand, type, name):
     56..160     +  promoter       AmpR promoter: bla
    161..1021    +  CDS            AmpR: β-lactamase; bla; confers resistance to ampicillin, carbenicillin, and related antibiotics
   1192..1780    +  rep_origin     ori: high-copy-number ColE1/pMB1/pBR322/pUC origin of replication
   1963..2055    +  CDS            lacI (fragment): lac repressor; lacI; The lac repressor binds to the lac operator to inhibit transcription in E. coli. This inhibition can be relieved by adding lactose or isopropyl-β-D-thiogalactopyranoside (IPTG).
   2068..2089    +  protein_bind   CAP binding site: CAP binding activates transcription in the presence of cAMP. E. coli catabolite activator protein
   2104..2134    +  promoter       lac promoter: promoter for the E. coli lac operon
   2142..2158    +  protein_bind   lac operator: The lac repressor binds to the lac operator to inhibit transcription in E. coli. This inhibition can be relieved by adding lactose or isopropyl-β-D-thiogalactopyranoside (IPTG). lac repressor encoded by lacI
   2203..2221    +  promoter       T3 promoter: promoter for bacteriophage T3 RNA polymerase
   2233..2286    -  misc_feature   MCS (fragment): pBluescript multiple cloning site
   2291..2790    +  promoter       PGK promoter: mouse phosphoglycerate kinase 1 promoter
   2834..3864    +  CDS            Cre (fragment): site-specific recombinase Cre is a site-specific recombinase from bacteriophage P1. Recombination occurs at loxP sequences.
   3888..3906    -  misc_feature   MCS (fragment): pBluescript multiple cloning site
   3924..4148    +  polyA_signal   bGH poly(A) signal: bovine growth hormone polyadenylation signal
   4210..4262    -  misc_feature   MCS (fragment): pBluescript multiple cloning site
   4267..4758    +  promoter       PGK promoter: mouse phosphoglycerate kinase 1 promoter
   4784..5719    +  CDS            iRFP670: near-infrared fluorescent protein with an emission peak at 670 nm, engineered from a bacterial phytochrome (Shcherbakova and Verkhusha, 2013) derived from Rhodopseudomonas palustris RpBphP6
   5750..5974    +  polyA_signal   bGH poly(A) signal: bovine growth hormone polyadenylation signal
   6029..6057    -  misc_feature   MCS (fragment): pBluescript multiple cloning site
   6066..6084    -  promoter       T7 promoter: promoter for bacteriophage T7 RNA polymerase
   6092..6247    +  CDS            lacZα (fragment): LacZα fragment of β-galactosidase; lacZ fragment
   6252..6680    +  rep_origin     f1 ori (sequence partly withheld): f1 bacteriophage origin of replication; arrow indicates direction of (+) strand synthesis
