[The description below was written by a language model from this plasmid's Addgene catalogue record and pLannotate feature annotations shown in this document.]
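Description:
pCRE-iRFP670 is a 6.7 kb mammalian expression plasmid of the Cre/Lox class, built on the pPGK-Cre-bpA backbone, which the feature table shows to be a pBluescript-type vector. It is propagated in E. coli through a high-copy ColE1/pUC origin and selected with ampicillin via the β-lactamase gene. Remnants of the cloning vector remain around the payload: an f1 phage origin for single-stranded DNA production, lac promoter/operator and lacZα fragments, pieces of the pBluescript multiple cloning site, and flanking T3 and T7 phage promoters. No mammalian selection marker is annotated.

The payload consists of two independent transcription units arranged in tandem in the same orientation. In the first, a mouse phosphoglycerate kinase 1 (PGK) promoter drives Cre, the bacteriophage P1 site-specific recombinase that acts on loxP sites, terminated by a bovine growth hormone polyadenylation signal. In the second, another copy of the PGK promoter drives iRFP670, a near-infrared fluorescent protein engineered from a Rhodopseudomonas palustris bacterial phytochrome with emission around 670 nm, again followed by a bGH poly(A) signal. Because each gene has its own promoter and terminator, the two proteins are made as separate, unfused products without a 2A peptide or IRES.

This arrangement lets near-infrared fluorescence mark the cells that took up the plasmid and are therefore likely to express Cre, which is useful for identifying or sorting transfected cells after excision or rearrangement of loxP-flanked sequences, while leaving the green and red channels free. The associated publication concerns embryonic stem cell differentiation, but the record does not detail the specific application.
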