Addgene plasmid #82696: pCRE-iRFP670
Purpose: Expresses CRE and iRFP670 under two separate PGK promoters.
Depositing lab: Alan Mullen. Depositing organization: Massachusetts General Hospital. Publication: DIGIT Is a Conserved Long Noncoding RNA that Regulates GSC Expression to Control Definitive Endoderm Differentiation of Embryonic Stem Cells. Daneshvar K, Pondick JV, Kim BM, Zhou C, York SR, Macklin JA, Abualteen A, Tan B, Sigova AA, Marcho C, Tremblay KD, Mager J, Choi MY, Mullen AC. Cell Rep. 2016 Oct 4;17(2):353-365. doi: 10.1016/j.celrep.2016.09.017. PubMed 27705785.
Backbone
  Vector backbone: pPGK-Cre-bpA
  Vector type: Cre/Lox
Growth in bacteria
  Bacterial resistance: Ampicillin, 100 μg/mL
  Growth temperature: 37°C
  Growth strain: DH5alpha
  Copy number: Unknown
Gene/Insert
  Gene/Insert name: CRE, iRFP670
Terms and licenses: Academic/Nonprofit Terms; Industry Terms: Not Available to Industry
How to cite: pCRE-iRFP670 was a gift from Alan Mullen (Addgene plasmid # 82696 ; http://n2t.net/addgene:82696 ; RRID:Addgene_82696)
