>Addgene plasmid #82696 | pCRE-iRFP670 | addgene partial sequence | sequence record 160231 | Mombaerts-1401A 5'-CGGGATCCACCGGTCGCCACCATG-3'
ATCTCACCTCCTGCGATCGCGAGCCGATCCACATCCCCGGCAGCATTCAGCCGTGCGGCTGCCTGCTAGC
CTGCGACGCGCAGGCGGTGCGGATCACGCGCATTACGGAAAATGCCGGCGCGTTCTTTGGACGCGAAACT
CCGCGGGTCGGTGAGCTACTCGCCGATTACTTCGGCGAGACCGAAGCCCATGCGCTGCGCAACGCACTGG
CGCAGTCCTCCGATCCAAAGCGACCGGCGCTGATCTTCGGTTGGCGCGACGGCCTGACCGGCCGCACCTT
CGACATCTCACTGCATCGCCATGACGGTACATCGATCATCGAGTTCGAGCCTGCGGCGGCCGAACAGGCC
GACAATCCGCTGCGGCTGACGCGGCAGATCATCGCGCGCACCAAAGAACTGAAGTCGCTCGAAGAGATGG
CCGCACGGGTGCCGCGCTATCTGCAGGCGATGCTCGGCTATCACCGCGTGATGTTGTACCGCTTCGCGGA
CGACGGCTCCGGGATGGTGATCGGCGAGGCGAAGCGCAGCGACCTCGAGAGCTTTCTCGGTCAGCACTTT
CCGGCGTCGCTGGTCCCGCAGCAGGCGCGGCTACTGTACTTGAAGAACGCGATCCGCGTGGTCTCGGATT
CGCGCGGCATCAGCAGCCGGATCGTGCCCGAGCACGACGCCTCCGGCGCCGCGCTCGATCTGTCGTTCGC
GCACCTGCGCAGCATCTCGCCCTGCCATCTCGAATTTCTGCGGAACATGGGCGTCAGCGCCTCGATGTCG
CTGTCGATCATCATTGACGGCACGCTATGGGGATTGATCATCTGTCATCATTACGAGCCGCGTGCCGTGC
CGATGGCGCAGCGCGTCGCGGCCGAAATGTTCGCCGACTTCTTATCGCTGCACTTCACCGCCGCCCACCA
CCAACGCTAAGCGGCCCTAGAGCTCGCTGATCAGCCTCGACTGTGCCTTCT
