>Addgene plasmid #82696 | pCRE-iRFP670 | addgene partial sequence | sequence record 161547 | CRE-R 5'-gcaaacggacagaagcattt-3'
AAACGCCTGGCGATCCCTGAACATGTCCATCAGGTTCTTGCGAACCTCATCACTCGTTGCATCGACCGGT
AATGCAGGCAAATTTTGGTGTACGGTCAGTAAATTGGACACCTTCCTCTTCTTCTTGGGCATGGTCGACC
TCGAGCTGCAGGTCGAAAGGCCCGGAGATGAGGAAGAGGAGAACAGCGCGGCAGACGTGCGCTTTTGAAG
CGTGCAGAATGCCGGGCCTCCGGAGGACCTTCGGGCGCCCGCCCCGCCCCTGAGCCCGCCCCTGAGCCCG
CCCCCGGACCCACCCCTTCCCAGCCTCTGAGCCCAGAAAGCGAAGGAGCAAAGCTGCTATTGGCCGCTGC
CCCAAAGGCCTACCCGCTTCCATTGCTCAGCGGTGCTGTCCATCTGCACGAGACTAGTGAGACGTGCTAC
TTCCATTTGTCACGTCCTGCACGACGCGAGCTGCGGGGCGGGGGGGAACTTCCTGACTAGGGGAGGAGTA
GAAGGTGGCGCGAAGGGGCCACCAAAGAACGGAGCCGGTTGGCGCCTACCGGTGGATGTGGAATGTGTGC
GAGGCCAGAGGCCACTTGTGTAGCGCCAAGTGCCCAGCGGGGCTGCTAAAGCGCATGCTCCAGACTGCCT
TGGGAAAAGCGCCTCCCCTACCCGGTAGAATTCGATATCAAGCTTATCGATACCGTCGACCTCGAGGGGG
GGCCCGGTACCAGCTTTTGTTCCCTTTAGTGAGGGTTAATTTCGAGCTTGGCGTAATCATGGTCATAGCT
GTTTCCTGTGTGAAATTGTTATCCGCTCACAATTCCACACAACATACGAGCCGGAAGCATAAAGTGTAAA
GCCTGGGGTGCCTAATGAGTGAGCTAACTCACATTAATTGCGTTGCGCTCACTGCCCGCTTTCCAGTCGG
GAAACCTGTCGTGCCAGCTGCATTAATGAATCGGCCAACGCGCGGGGAGAGGCGGTTTGCGTATTGGGCG
CTCTTCCGCTTCCTCGCTCACTGACTCGCTGC
