>Addgene plasmid #82696 | pCRE-iRFP670 | addgene partial sequence | sequence record 161548 | Cre-1 5'-CGATGCAACGAGTGATGAGG-3'
ATGTTCAGGGATCGCCAGGCGTTTTCTGAGCATACCTGGAAAATGCTTCTGTCCGTTTGCCGGTCGTGGG
CGGCATGGTGCAAGTTGAATAACCGGAAATGGTTTCCCGCAGAACCTGAAGATGTTCGCGATTATCTTCT
ATATCTTCAGGCGCGCGGTCTGGCAGTAAAAACTATCCAGCAACATTTGGGCCAGCTAAACATGCTTCAT
CGTCGGTCCGGGCTGCCACGACCAAGTGACAGCAATGCTGTTTCACTGGTTATGCGGCGGATCCGAAAAG
AAAACGTTGATGCCGGTGAACGTGCAAAACAGGCTCTAGCGTTCGAACGCACTGATTTCGACCAGGTTCG
TTCACTCATGGAAAATAGCGATCGCTGCCAGGATATACGTAATCTGGCATTTCTGGGGATTGCTTATAAC
ACCCTGTTACGTATAGCCGAAATTGCCAGGATCAGGGTTAAAGATATCTCACGTACTGACGGTGGGAGAA
TGTTAATCCATATTGGCAGAACGAAAACGCTGGTTAGCACCGCAGGTGTAGAGAAGGCACTTAGCCTGGG
GGTAACTAAACTGGTCGAGCGATGGATTTCCGTCTCTGGTGTAGCTGATGATCCGAATAACTACCTGTTT
TGCCGGGTCAGAAAAAATGGTGTTGCCGCGCCATCTGCCACCAGCCAGCTATCAACTCGCGCCCTGGAAG
GGATTTTTGAAGCAACTCATCGATTGATTTACGGCGCTAAGGATGACTCTGGTCAGAGATACCTGGCCTG
GTCTGGACACAGTGCCCGTGTCGGAGCCGCGCGAGATATGGCCCGCGCTGGAGTTTCAATACCGGAGATC
ATGCAAGCTGGTGGCTGGACCAA
